Addgene plasmid #182325: pcDNA3-CYP450-μDpTT
Purpose: Endoplasmic reticulum-targeted Dronpa chromophore-removed FLINC (DrFLINC) pair. Fluctuating red-fluorescent label for live-cell super-resolution imaging.
Depositing lab: Jin Zhang. Depositing organization: University of California, San Diego (UCSD). Publication: DrFLINC Contextualizes Super-resolution Activity Imaging. Lin W, Mo GCH, Mehta S, Zhang J. J Am Chem Soc. 2021 Sep 22;143(37):14951-14955. doi: 10.1021/jacs.1c05530. Epub 2021 Sep 13. PubMed 34516108.
Backbone
  Vector backbone: pcDNA3
  Backbone size w/o insert (bp): 5446
  Total vector size (bp): 6925
  Vector type: Mammalian Expression
  Selectable markers: Neomycin (select with G418)
Growth in bacteria
  Bacterial resistance: Ampicillin, 100 μg/mL
  Growth temperature: 37°C
  Growth strain: DH5alpha
  Copy number: High Copy
Gene/Insert
  Gene/Insert name: DAKAP-μDronpa-TagRFP-T (alt name: DAKAP-Dronpa(H193T)-DEVD-TagRFP-T)
  Insert size (bp): 1479
  Mutation: Dronpa contains H193T mutation.
  Promoter: CMV
  Tag / fusion protein: N-terminal 27 amino acids from CYP450 (N terminal on insert)
  Cloning method: Restriction Enzyme; 5′ cloning site HindIII (not destroyed); 3′ cloning site EcoRI (not destroyed)
  Sequencing primers: 5′ CMV forward; 3′ BGH reverse
Terms and licenses: Academic/Nonprofit Terms; Industry Terms: Not Available to Industry
How to cite: pcDNA3-CYP450-μDpTT was a gift from Jin Zhang (Addgene plasmid # 182325 ; http://n2t.net/addgene:182325 ; RRID:Addgene_182325)
