[The description below was written by a language model from this plasmid's Addgene catalogue record and pLannotate feature annotations shown in this document.]
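Description:
pcDNA3-CYP450-μDpTT is a mammalian expression plasmid built on the pcDNA3 backbone, about 6.9 kb in total. It is propagated in E. coli from a high-copy ColE1/pUC-type origin under ampicillin selection (AmpR with its own bla promoter). An SV40 early promoter-driven neo cassette with an SV40 polyadenylation signal allows G418 selection of stably transfected mammalian cells. The backbone also carries an f1 origin and T7 and SP6 phage promoters flanking the cloning region. Small annotated fragments such as bom, lac promoter/operator, lacI, ble and a short HIV-1 LTR match appear to be backbone remnants or incidental hits rather than functional parts.

The roughly 1.5 kb insert lies between HindIII and EcoRI and is transcribed from the CMV immediate-early enhancer/promoter, terminating at the bGH poly(A) signal. It encodes a single fusion protein. At the N-terminus are 27 residues of cytochrome P450, annotated as a rabbit CYP2C1 fragment, which serve as the endoplasmic reticulum-targeting sequence. These are followed by Dronpa and then a TagRFP-type red fluorescent protein, recorded as TagRFP-T; the alternative insert name indicates a DEVD linker between them. The record lists an H193T mutation in Dronpa and describes the pair as a chromophore-removed Dronpa FLINC (DrFLINC) pair, in which Dronpa's proximity makes the red fluorescence fluctuate. The insert name field says "DAKAP", but the plasmid name, tag field and feature table all point to the CYP450 targeting motif instead.

The construct is intended as an ER-localized, fluctuating red label for live-cell super-resolution imaging, presumably leaving the green channel unoccupied because Dronpa lacks its chromophore.
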