Features (pLannotate 1.2.2; 23 found; start..end, strand, type, name):
     28..80      -  misc_feature   bom (fragment): basis of mobility region from pBR322
    235..614     +  enhancer       CMV enhancer: human cytomegalovirus immediate early enhancer
    615..818     +  promoter       CMV promoter: human cytomegalovirus (CMV) immediate early promoter
    814..847     +  LTR            5' LTR (truncated) (fragment): truncated 5' long terminal repeat (LTR) from HIV-1
    863..881     +  promoter       T7 promoter: promoter for bacteriophage T7 RNA polymerase
    938..1018    +  CDS            CYP2C1 (fragment): CP2C1_RABIT - Experimental evidence at protein level: Swiss-Prot protein existence level 1. Cytochromes P450 are a group of heme-thiolate monooxygenases. In liver microsomes, this enzyme is involved in an NADPH-dependent electron transport pathway. It oxidizes a variety of structurally unrelated compounds, including steroids, fatty acids, and xenobiotics. From Oryctolagus cuniculus (Rabbit).
   1025..1696    +  CDS            Dronpa: Dronpa is a photoswitchable green fluorescent protein published in 2004, derived from Echinophyllia sp. SC22.
   1721..2413    +  CDS            TagRFP: TagRFP is a basic (constitutively fluorescent) red fluorescent protein published in 2007, derived from Entacmaea quadricolor. It has very low acid sensitivity.
   2477..2495    -  promoter       SP6 promoter: promoter for bacteriophage SP6 RNA polymerase
   2521..2745    +  polyA_signal   bGH poly(A) signal: bovine growth hormone polyadenylation signal
   2749..2770    +  promoter       SV40 promoter (fragment): SV40 enhancer and early promoter
   2791..3219    +  rep_origin     f1 ori (sequence partly withheld): f1 bacteriophage origin of replication; arrow indicates direction of (+) strand synthesis
   3233..3562    +  promoter       SV40 promoter: SV40 enhancer and early promoter
   3629..4420    +  CDS            neo: KKA2_KLEPN - Also known as kan, nptII. Experimental evidence at protein level: Swiss-Prot protein existence level 1. Resistance to kanamycin, neomycin, paromomycin, ribostamycin, butirosin and gentamicin B. From Klebsiella pneumoniae.
   4444..4602    +  CDS            ble (fragment): BLE_KLEPN - Experimental evidence at protein level: Swiss-Prot protein existence level 1. Binding protein with a strong affinity to the bleomycin family of antibiotics. Binds to CL990; an antimitotic-antibiotic compound. From Klebsiella pneumoniae.
   4597..4718    +  polyA_signal   SV40 poly(A) signal: SV40 polyadenylation signal
   4791..4807    -  protein_bind   lac operator: The lac repressor binds to the lac operator to inhibit transcription in E. coli. This inhibition can be relieved by adding lactose or isopropyl-β-D-thiogalactopyranoside (IPTG). lac repressor encoded by lacI
   4815..4845    -  promoter       lac promoter: promoter for the E. coli lac operon
   4860..4881    -  protein_bind   CAP binding site: CAP binding activates transcription in the presence of cAMP. E. coli catabolite activator protein
   4894..4986    -  CDS            lacI (fragment): lac repressor; lacI; The lac repressor binds to the lac operator to inhibit transcription in E. coli. This inhibition can be relieved by adding lactose or isopropyl-β-D-thiogalactopyranoside (IPTG).
   5169..5757    -  rep_origin     ori: high-copy-number ColE1/pMB1/pBR322/pUC origin of replication
   5928..6788    -  CDS            AmpR: β-lactamase; bla; confers resistance to ampicillin, carbenicillin, and related antibiotics
   6789..6893    -  promoter       AmpR promoter: bla
>Addgene plasmid #182325 | pcDNA3-CYP450-μDpTT | addgene full sequence | sequence record 362816 | Addgene NGS Result
GACGGATCGGGAGATCTCCCGATCCCCTATGGTGCACTCTCAGTACAATCTGCTCTGATGCCGCATAGTT
AAGCCAGTATCTGCTCCCTGCTTGTGTGTTGGAGGTCGCTGAGTAGTGCGCGAGCAAAATTTAAGCTACA
ACAAGGCAAGGCTTGACCGACAATTGCATGAAGAATCTGCTTAGGGTTAGGCGTTTTGCGCTGCTTCGCG
ATGTACGGGCCAGATATACGCGTTGACATTGATTATTGACTAGTTATTAATAGTAATCAATTACGGGGTC
ATTAGTTCATAGCCCATATATGGAGTTCCGCGTTACATAACTTACGGTAAATGGCCCGCCTGGCTGACCG
CCCAACGACCCCCGCCCATTGACGTCAATAATGACGTATGTTCCCATAGTAACGCCAATAGGGACTTTCC
ATTGACGTCAATGGGTGGAGTATTTACGGTAAACTGCCCACTTGGCAGTACATCAAGTGTATCATATGCC
AAGTACGCCCCCTATTGACGTCAATGACGGTAAATGGCCCGCCTGGCATTATGCCCAGTACATGACCTTA
TGGGACTTTCCTACTTGGCAGTACATCTACGTATTAGTCATCGCTATTACCATGGTGATGCGGTTTTGGC
AGTACATCAATGGGCGTGGATAGCGGTTTGACTCACGGGGATTTCCAAGTCTCCACCCCATTGACGTCAA
TGGGAGTTTGTTTTGGCACCAAAATCAACGGGACTTTCCAAAATGTCGTAACAACTCCGCCCCATTGACG
CAAATGGGCGGTAGGCGTGTACGGTGGGAGGTCTATATAAGCAGAGCTCTCTGGCTAACTAGAGAACCCA
CTGCTTACTGGCTTATCGAAATTAATACGACTCACTATAGGGAGACCCAAGCTTGGTACCCCTTGCAGCT
TCCAGTTGTCAGGAAGAGAAGGCTCCCATGGACCCTGTGGTGGTGCTGGGGCTCTGTCTCTCCTGTTTGC
TTCTCCTTTCACTCTGGAAACAGAGCTATGGGGGAGGGGATCCGATGAGTGTGATTAAACCAGACATGAA
GATCAAGCTGCGTATGGAAGGCGCTGTAAATGGACACCCGTTCGCGATTGAAGGAGTTGGCCTTGGGAAG
CCTTTCGAGGGAAAACAGAGTATGGACCTTAAAGTCAAAGAAGGCGGACCTCTGCCTTTCGCCTATGACA
TCTTGACAACTGTGTTCTGTTACGGCAACAGGGTATTCGCCAAATACCCAGAAAATATAGTAGACTATTT
CAAGCAGTCGTTTCCTGAGGGCTACTCTTGGGAACGAAGCATGAATTACGAAGACGGGGGCATTTGTAAC
GCGACAAACGACATAACCCTGGATGGTGACTGTTATATCTATGAAATTCGATTTGATGGTGTGAACTTTC
CTGCCAATGGTCCAGTTATGCAGAAGAGGACTGTGAAATGGGAGCCATCCACTGAGAAATTGTATGTGCG
TGATGGAGTGCTGAAGGGTGATGTTAACATGGCTCTGTCGCTTGAAGGAGGTGGCCATTACCGATGTGAC
TTCAAAACTACTTATAAAGCTAAGAAGGTTGTCCAGTTGCCAGACTATCACTTTGTGGACACACACATTG
AGATTAAAAGCCACGACAAAGATTACAGTAATGTTAATCTGCATGAGCATGCCGAAGCGCATTCTGAGCT
GCCGAGGCAGGCCAAGAGATCTGACGAGGTGGACGGTACCATGAGCGAGCTGATTAAGGAGAACATGCAC
ATGAAGCTGTACATGGAGGGCACCGTGAACAACCACCACTTCAAGTGCACATCCGAGGGCGAAGGCAAGC
CCTACGAGGGCACCCAGACCATGAGAATCAAGGTGGTCGAGGGCGGCCCTCTCCCCTTCGCCTTCGACAT
CCTGGCTACCAGCTTCATGTACGGCAGCAGAACCTTCATCAACCACACCCAGGGCATCCCCGATTTCTTT
AAGCAGTCCTTCCCTGAGGGCTTCACATGGGAGAGAGTCACCACATACGAAGACGGGGGCGTGCTGACCG
CTACCCAGGACACCAGCCTCCAGGACGGCTGCCTCATCTACAACGTCAAGATCAGAGGGGTGAACTTCCC
ATCCAACGGCCCTGTGATGCAGAAGAAAACACTCGGCTGGGAGGCCAACACCGAGATGCTGTACCCCGCT
GACGGCGGCCTGGAAGGCAGAACCGACATGGCCCTGAAGCTCGTGGGCGGGGGCCACCTGATCTGCAACT
TCAAGACCACATACAGATCCAAGAAACCCGCTAAGAACCTCAAGATGCCCGGCGTCTACTATGTGGACCA
CAGACTGGAAAGAATCAAGGAGGCCGACAAAGAGACCTACGTCGAGCAGCACGAGGTGGCTGTGGCCAGA
TACTGCGACCTCCCTAGCAAACTGGGGCACAAGTAAGAATTCTGCAGATATCCATCACACTGGCGGCCGC
TCGAGCATGCATCTAGAGGGCCCTATTCTATAGTGTCACCTAAATGCTAGAGCTCGCTGATCAGCCTCGA
CTGTGCCTTCTAGTTGCCAGCCATCTGTTGTTTGCCCCTCCCCCGTGCCTTCCTTGACCCTGGAAGGTGC
CACTCCCACTGTCCTTTCCTAATAAAATGAGGAAATTGCATCGCATTGTCTGAGTAGGTGTCATTCTATT
CTGGGGGGTGGGGTGGGGCAGGACAGCAAGGGGGAGGATTGGGAAGACAATAGCAGGCATGCTGGGGATG
CGGTGGGCTCTATGGCTTCTGAGGCGGAAAGAACCAGCTGGGGCTCTAGGGGGTATCCCC
[124 nt withheld, positions 2791-2914]
C
[91 nt withheld, positions 2916-3006]
A
[49 nt withheld, positions 3008-3056]
CCTTTGACGTTGGAGTCCACGTTCTTT
[37 nt withheld, positions 3084-3120]
ACCCTATCTCGGTCTATTCTTTTGATTTATAAGGGATTTTGCCGATTTCGGCCTATTGGTTAAAAAATGA
GCTGATTTAACAAAAATTTAACGCGAATTAATTCTGTGGAATGTGTGTCAGTTAGGGTGTGGAAAGTCCC
CAGGCTCCCCAGCAGGCAGAAGTATGCAAAGCATGCATCTCAATTAGTCAGCAACCAGGTGTGGAAAGTC
CCCAGGCTCCCCAGCAGGCAGAAGTATGCAAAGCATGCATCTCAATTAGTCAGCAACCATAGTCCCGCCC
CTAACTCCGCCCATCCCGCCCCTAACTCCGCCCAGTTCCGCCCATTCTCCGCCCCATGGCTGACTAATTT
TTTTTATTTATGCAGAGGCCGAGGCCGCCTCTGCCTCTGAGCTATTCCAGAAGTAGTGAGGAGGCTTTTT
TGGAGGCCTAGGCTTTTGCAAAAAGCTCCCGGGAGCTTGTATATCCATTTTCGGATCTGATCAAGAGACA
GGATGAGGATCGTTTCGCATGATTGAACAAGATGGATTGCACGCAGGTTCTCCGGCCGCTTGGGTGGAGA
GGCTATTCGGCTATGACTGGGCACAACAGACAATCGGCTGCTCTGATGCCGCCGTGTTCCGGCTGTCAGC
GCAGGGGCGCCCGGTTCTTTTTGTCAAGACCGACCTGTCCGGTGCCCTGAATGAACTGCAGGACGAGGCA
GCGCGGCTATCGTGGCTGGCCACGACGGGCGTTCCTTGCGCAGCTGTGCTCGACGTTGTCACTGAAGCGG
GAAGGGACTGGCTGCTATTGGGCGAAGTGCCGGGGCAGGATCTCCTGTCATCTCACCTTGCTCCTGCCGA
GAAAGTATCCATCATGGCTGATGCAATGCGGCGGCTGCATACGCTTGATCCGGCTACCTGCCCATTCGAC
CACCAAGCGAAACATCGCATCGAGCGAGCACGTACTCGGATGGAAGCCGGTCTTGTCGATCAGGATGATC
TGGACGAAGAGCATCAGGGGCTCGCGCCAGCCGAACTGTTCGCCAGGCTCAAGGCGCGCATGCCCGACGG
CGAGGATCTCGTCGTGACCCATGGCGATGCCTGCTTGCCGAATATCATGGTGGAAAATGGCCGCTTTTCT
GGATTCATCGACTGTGGCCGGCTGGGTGTGGCGGACCGCTATCAGGACATAGCGTTGGCTACCCGTGATA
TTGCTGAAGAGCTTGGCGGCGAATGGGCTGACCGCTTCCTCGTGCTTTACGGTATCGCCGCTCCCGATTC
GCAGCGCATCGCCTTCTATCGCCTTCTTGACGAGTTCTTCTGAGCGGGACTCTGGGGTTCGAAATGACCG
ACCAAGCGACGCCCAACCTGCCATCACGAGATTTCGATTCCACCGCCGCCTTCTATGAAAGGTTGGGCTT
CGGAATCGTTTTCCGGGACGCCGGCTGGATGATCCTCCAGCGCGGGGATCTCATGCTGGAGTTCTTCGCC
CACCCCAACTTGTTTATTGCAGCTTATAATGGTTACAAATAAAGCAATAGCATCACAAATTTCACAAATA
AAGCATTTTTTTCACTGCATTCTAGTTGTGGTTTGTCCAAACTCATCAATGTATCTTATCATGTCTGTAT
ACCGTCGACCTCTAGCTAGAGCTTGGCGTAATCATGGTCATAGCTGTTTCCTGTGTGAAATTGTTATCCG
CTCACAATTCCACACAACATACGAGCCGGAAGCATAAAGTGTAAAGCCTGGGGTGCCTAATGAGTGAGCT
AACTCACATTAATTGCGTTGCGCTCACTGCCCGCTTTCCAGTCGGGAAACCTGTCGTGCCAGCTGCATTA
ATGAATCGGCCAACGCGCGGGGAGAGGCGGTTTGCGTATTGGGCGCTCTTCCGCTTCCTCGCTCACTGAC
TCGCTGCGCTCGGTCGTTCGGCTGCGGCGAGCGGTATCAGCTCACTCAAAGGCGGTAATACGGTTATCCA
CAGAATCAGGGGATAACGCAGGAAAGAACATGTGAGCAAAAGGCCAGCAAAAGGCCAGGAACCGTAAAAA
GGCCGCGTTGCTGGCGTTTTTCCATAGGCTCCGCCCCCCTGACGAGCATCACAAAAATCGACGCTCAAGT
CAGAGGTGGCGAAACCCGACAGGACTATAAAGATACCAGGCGTTTCCCCCTGGAAGCTCCCTCGTGCGCT
CTCCTGTTCCGACCCTGCCGCTTACCGGATACCTGTCCGCCTTTCTCCCTTCGGGAAGCGTGGCGCTTTC
TCATAGCTCACGCTGTAGGTATCTCAGTTCGGTGTAGGTCGTTCGCTCCAAGCTGGGCTGTGTGCACGAA
CCCCCCGTTCAGCCCGACCGCTGCGCCTTATCCGGTAACTATCGTCTTGAGTCCAACCCGGTAAGACACG
ACTTATCGCCACTGGCAGCAGCCACTGGTAACAGGATTAGCAGAGCGAGGTATGTAGGCGGTGCTACAGA
GTTCTTGAAGTGGTGGCCTAACTACGGCTACACTAGAAGAACAGTATTTGGTATCTGCGCTCTGCTGAAG
CCAGTTACCTTCGGAAAAAGAGTTGGTAGCTCTTGATCCGGCAAACAAACCACCGCTGGTAGCGGTGGTT
TTTTTGTTTGCAAGCAGCAGATTACGCGCAGAAAAAAAGGATCTCAAGAAGATCCTTTGATCTTTTCTAC
GGGGTCTGACGCTCAGTGGAACGAAAACTCACGTTAAGGGATTTTGGTCATGAGATTATCAAAAAGGATC
TTCACCTAGATCCTTTTAAATTAAAAATGAAGTTTTAAATCAATCTAAAGTATATATGAGTAAACTTGGT
CTGACAGTTACCAATGCTTAATCAGTGAGGCACCTATCTCAGCGATCTGTCTATTTCGTTCATCCATAGT
TGCCTGACTCCCCGTCGTGTAGATAACTACGATACGGGAGGGCTTACCATCTGGCCCCAGTGCTGCAATG
ATACCGCGAGACCCACGCTCACCGGCTCCAGATTTATCAGCAATAAACCAGCCAGCCGGAAGGGCCGAGC
GCAGAAGTGGTCCTGCAACTTTATCCGCCTCCATCCAGTCTATTAATTGTTGCCGGGAAGCTAGAGTAAG
TAGTTCGCCAGTTAATAGTTTGCGCAACGTTGTTGCCATTGCTACAGGCATCGTGGTGTCACGCTCGTCG
TTTGGTATGGCTTCATTCAGCTCCGGTTCCCAACGATCAAGGCGAGTTACATGATCCCCCATGTTGTGCA
AAAAAGCGGTTAGCTCCTTCGGTCCTCCGATCGTTGTCAGAAGTAAGTTGGCCGCAGTGTTATCACTCAT
GGTTATGGCAGCACTGCATAATTCTCTTACTGTCATGCCATCCGTAAGATGCTTTTCTGTGACTGGTGAG
TACTCAACCAAGTCATTCTGAGAATAGTGTATGCGGCGACCGAGTTGCTCTTGCCCGGCGTCAATACGGG
ATAATACCGCGCCACATAGCAGAACTTTAAAAGTGCTCATCATTGGAAAACGTTCTTCGGGGCGAAAACT
CTCAAGGATCTTACCGCTGTTGAGATCCAGTTCGATGTAACCCACTCGTGCACCCAACTGATCTTCAGCA
TCTTTTACTTTCACCAGCGTTTCTGGGTGAGCAAAAACAGGAAGGCAAAATGCCGCAAAAAAGGGAATAA
GGGCGACACGGAAATGTTGAATACTCATACTCTTCCTTTTTCAATATTATTGAAGCATTTATCAGGGTTA
TTGTCTCATGAGCGGATACATATTTGAATGTATTTAGAAAAATAAACAAATAGGGGTTCCGCGCACATTT
CCCCGAAAAGTGCCACCTGACGTC
